Addgene plasmid #17920: pLKO.1 shSCR
Depositing lab: Sheila Stewart. Depositing organization: Washington University in Saint Louis. Publication: Flap endonuclease 1 contributes to telomere stability. Saharia A, Guittat L, Crocker S, Lim A, Steffen M, Kulkarni S, Stewart SA. Curr Biol. 2008 Apr 8. 18(7):496-500. 10.1016/j.cub.2008.02.071 PubMed 18394896.
Backbone
  Vector backbone: pLKO.1 puro
  Backbone size w/o insert (bp): 7200
  Vector type: Mammalian Expression, Lentiviral, RNAi
  Selectable markers: Puromycin
Growth in bacteria
  Bacterial resistance: Ampicillin, 100 μg/mL
  Growth temperature: 37°C
  Growth strain: DH5alpha
  Copy number: High Copy
Gene/Insert
  Gene/Insert name: shSCR
  Insert size (bp): 50
  Cloning method: Restriction Enzyme; 5′ cloning site Age1 (not destroyed); 3′ cloning site EcoR1 (not destroyed)
  Sequencing primers: 5′ NA
Terms and licenses: Academic/Nonprofit Terms; Industry Terms: Not Available to Industry
Depositor comments: Scrambled hairpin (negative control, shSCR)
How to cite: pLKO.1 shSCR was a gift from Sheila Stewart (Addgene plasmid # 17920 ; http://n2t.net/addgene:17920 ; RRID:Addgene_17920)
