[The description below was written by a language model from this plasmid's Addgene catalogue record.]
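Description:
pLKO.1 shSCR is a lentiviral RNAi vector built on the pLKO.1 puro backbone (about 7.2 kb without insert) that carries a scrambled short-hairpin RNA intended as a negative control. It is propagated in E. coli as a high-copy plasmid under ampicillin selection. In mammalian cells, transduced or transfected populations are selected with puromycin. No feature table accompanies the record, so individual elements such as the origin of replication, long terminal repeats, packaging signal and promoters are not listed explicitly. pLKO.1-type vectors generally express the hairpin from a U6 RNA polymerase III promoter and the puromycin resistance gene from a separate Pol II promoter, all placed between lentiviral LTRs. This arrangement allows the cassette to be packaged into virus particles and integrated into the target cell genome when packaging and envelope functions are supplied in trans.

The insert, shSCR, is roughly 50 bp and was cloned as a restriction fragment between the AgeI and EcoRI sites, both of which remain intact. The depositor describes it as a scrambled hairpin serving as a negative control. It therefore passes through the same expression and processing pathway as a gene-specific shRNA but is not meant to silence a particular transcript. The record does not give the hairpin sequence or state how it was designed.

The construct is typically used alongside gene-targeting pLKO.1 shRNA vectors in knockdown experiments. It controls for effects of lentiviral transduction, puromycin selection and hairpin expression itself. The associated publication concerns the role of flap endonuclease 1 in telomere stability, where a control of this kind would provide the baseline for knockdown phenotypes.
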