>Addgene plasmid #17920 | pLKO.1 shSCR | addgene partial sequence | sequence record 23813 | 17920 with LKO.1-5
CTATTGATTCTTGGCTTTTATATCTTGTGGAAAGGACGAAACACCGGTCCTAAGGTTAAGTCGCCCNCGT
TCGAGCGAGGGCGACTTAACCTTAGGTTTTTGAATTCTCGACCTCGAGACAAATGGCAGTATTCATCCAC
AATTTTAAAAGAAAAGGGGGGATTGGGGGGTACAGTGCAGGGGAAAGAATAGTAGACATAATAGCAACAG
ACATACAAACTAAAGAATTACAAAAACAAATTACAAAAATTCAAAATTTTCGGGTTTATTACAGGGACAG
CAGAGATCCACTTTGGCCGCGGCTCGAGGGGGTTGGGGTTGCGCCTTTTCCAAGGCAGCCCTGGGTTTGC
GCAGGGACGCGGCTGCTCTGGGCGTGGTTCCGGGAAACGCAGCGGCGCCGACCCTGGGTCTCGCACATTC
TTCACGTCCGTTCGCAGCGTCACCCGGATCTTCGCCGCTACCCTTGTGGGCCCCCCGGCGACGCTTCCTG
CTCCGCCCCTAAGTCGGGAAGGTTCCTTGCGGTTCGCGGCGTGCCGGACGTGACAAACGGAAGCCGCACG
TCTCACTAGTACCCTCGCAGACGAGCGAAAGC
